Addgene plasmid #98386: UKNP6.1.1
Purpose: Expression of HCV E1E2 genes cloned from patient serum. United Kingdom Nottingham Panel x.xx.xx (genotype.patient number.clone number)
Depositing lab: Jonathan Ball. Depositing organization: University of Nottingham. Publication: A Diverse Panel of Hepatitis C Virus Glycoproteins for Use in Vaccine Research Reveals Extremes of Monoclonal Antibody Neutralization Resistance. Urbanowicz RA, McClure CP, Brown RJ, Tsoleridis T, Persson MA, Krey T, Irving WL, Ball JK, Tarr AW. J Virol. 2015 Dec 23;90(7):3288-301. doi: 10.1128/JVI.02700-15. PubMed 26699643.
Backbone
  Vector backbone: pCR3
  Backbone manufacturer: Invitrogen
  Vector type: Mammalian Expression
Growth in bacteria
  Bacterial resistance: Ampicillin, 100 μg/mL
  Growth temperature: 37°C
  Growth strain: DH5alpha
  Copy number: High Copy
Gene/Insert
  Gene/Insert name: HCV E1E2 (alt name: UKNP6.1.1)
  Species: Hepatitis C virus
  Insert size (bp): 1734
  GenBank ID: KU285227.1
  Cloning method: TOPO Cloning
  Sequencing primers: 5′ T7F; 3′ bGHR
Terms and licenses: Academic/Nonprofit Terms; Industry Terms: Not Available to Industry
How to cite: UKNP6.1.1 was a gift from Jonathan Ball (Addgene plasmid # 98386 ; http://n2t.net/addgene:98386 ; RRID:Addgene_98386)
