[The description below was written by a language model from this plasmid's Addgene catalogue record and pLannotate feature annotations shown in this document.]
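Description:
UKNP6.1.1 is a mammalian expression plasmid built on the Invitrogen pCR3 backbone that carries the E1E2 envelope glycoprotein region of hepatitis C virus, amplified from patient serum and inserted by TOPO cloning. The name follows the United Kingdom Nottingham Panel convention of genotype, patient number and clone number, so this is clone 1 from patient 1 of genotype 6. The insert is listed at 1,734 bp. In both available full sequences (the depositor's, 6,813 nt, and the repository's sequencing result, 6,819 nt) it is annotated as a roughly 1.7 kb fragment matching an HCV polyprotein reference. The NS2 protease text attached to that annotation is generic to the whole polyprotein entry and does not describe this fragment, which the catalogue identifies as E1E2.

The coding region sits downstream of the human CMV immediate-early enhancer and promoter and is followed by the bovine growth hormone polyadenylation signal, giving strong constitutive expression in transfected mammalian cells. A T7 promoter lies between the CMV promoter and the insert, which could permit in vitro transcription and provides a sequencing primer site. A separate SV40 early promoter drives NeoR/KanR with an HSV TK polyadenylation signal, allowing G418 selection in mammalian cells. In bacteria the plasmid is maintained at high copy through a ColE1/pUC-type origin and selected with ampicillin via the bla gene; an f1 origin is also present. The short hits to an HIV-1 LTR, ble and extra SV40 and bGH fragments are probably minor backbone remnants or annotation artefacts.

The plasmid belongs to a diverse panel of patient-derived HCV glycoproteins assembled for vaccine research and for assessing sensitivity or resistance to neutralizing monoclonal antibodies.
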