Features (pLannotate 1.2.2; 17 found; start..end, strand, type, name):
      8..1750    +  CDS            POLG_HCVGL (fragment): Experimental evidence at protein level: Swiss-Prot protein existence level 1. [Protease NS2]: Cysteine protease required for the proteolytic auto-cleavage between the non-structural proteins NS2 and NS3 (By similarity). The N-terminus of NS3 is required for the function of NS2 protease (active region NS2-3) (By similarity). Promotes the initiation of viral particle assembly by mediating the interaction between structural and non-structural proteins (By similarity). From Hepatitis C virus (isolate Glasgow) (HCV).
   1835..2059    +  polyA_signal   bGH poly(A) signal: bovine growth hormone polyadenylation signal
   2063..2081    +  promoter       SV40 promoter (fragment): SV40 enhancer and early promoter
   2191..2779    -  rep_origin     ori: high-copy-number ColE1/pMB1/pBR322/pUC origin of replication
   3001..3017    +  polyA_signal   bGH poly(A) signal (fragment): bovine growth hormone polyadenylation signal
   3108..3155    -  polyA_signal   HSV TK poly(A) signal: herpes simplex virus thymidine kinase polyadenylation signal (Cole and Stacy, 1985)
   3214..3366    -  CDS            ble (fragment): BLE_KLEPN - Experimental evidence at protein level: Swiss-Prot protein existence level 1. Binding protein with a strong affinity to the bleomycin family of antibiotics. Binds to CL990; an antimitotic-antibiotic compound. From Klebsiella pneumoniae.
   3387..4175    -  CDS            NeoR/KanR: aminoglycoside phosphotransferase confers resistance to neomycin, kanamycin, and G418 (Geneticin®)
   4210..4567    -  promoter       SV40 promoter: SV40 enhancer and early promoter
   4569..4586    -  promoter       AmpR promoter (fragment): bla
   4627..5487    -  CDS            AmpR: β-lactamase; bla; confers resistance to ampicillin, carbenicillin, and related antibiotics
   5488..5592    -  promoter       AmpR promoter: bla
   5619..6047    +  rep_origin     f1 ori (sequence partly withheld): f1 bacteriophage origin of replication; arrow indicates direction of (+) strand synthesis
   6086..6465    +  enhancer       CMV enhancer: human cytomegalovirus immediate early enhancer
   6466..6669    +  promoter       CMV promoter: human cytomegalovirus (CMV) immediate early promoter
   6665..6698    +  LTR            5' LTR (truncated) (fragment): truncated 5' long terminal repeat (LTR) from HIV-1
   6714..6732    +  promoter       T7 promoter: promoter for bacteriophage T7 RNA polymerase
>Addgene plasmid #98386 | UKNP6.1.1 | depositor full sequence | sequence record 180292 | UKNP6.1.1 sequence 6813 bps
CACCATGGGTTGCTCTTTCTCTATCTTCCTTTTGGCACTACTCTCGTGCCTCACAACGCCGGCTTCGGCT
CTTACCTACGGTAACTCCAGTGGGCTGTACCATCTTACAAATGATTGCCCCAACTCCAGCATCGTGCTGG
AAGCGGATGCTATGATCTTGCATCTGCCTGGATGCTTGCCTTGTGTGAGGGTCGATAATCGGTCCACCTG
CTGGCATGCTGTGTCCCCCACCCTAGCCATACCAAATGCTTCTACGCCCGCAACGGGATTCCGCAGGCAT
GTGGATCTTCTTGCGGGCGCCGCGGTGGTCTGCTCATCCCTATACATTGGGGATCTGTGCGGCTCTCTCT
TTTTGGCGGGACAACTATTCACCTTCCAGCCCCGCCGACATTGGACCGTGCAAGACTGCAACTGCTCCAT
CTATACAGGCCACGTTACCGGCCACAGGATGGCTTGGGACATGATGATGAATTGGTCACCCACAACCACT
CTGGTCCTATCTAGCATCTTGAGGGTACCTGAGATCTGTGCGAGTGTGATACTCGGTGGCCACTGGGGGA
TACTATTGGCCGTCGCCCACTTTGGTATGGCTGGCAACTGGCTAAAAGTTCTGGCTGTTCTGTTCTTATT
TGCAGGGGTTGAAGCAACCACCACCACCGCCCACGAAGCGGCCCGCGCTACTGCCGGCTTCGTTGGGCTT
TTCACCTCCGGTGCCAGGCAGAAGCTACAACTCATCAACACCAACGGCAGCTGGCATATAAACAGGACTG
CTTTGAACTGCAATGATTCCCTCCAGACGGGGTTCATAGCGTCACTCTTTTACTTCAACAAATTCAACTC
CTCGGGTTGCCCGGAGCGGATGGCTGCGTGTAAGCCCCTCGCGGATTTCCGGCAGGGGTGGGGCCAAATA
ACCTACAAGGTCAACATCTCGGGCCCCTCTGACGACCGTCCCTACTGCTGGCATTACGCTCCTAGGTCAT
GTGACGTGGTGCCGGCCCGCACGGTGTGCGGCCCTGTTTACTGCTTCACGCCCAGCCCTGTTGTGGTAGG
AACCACTGATAGGCGGGGCAACCCCACATACACCTGGGGGGAGAATGAGACGGACGTATTCATGCTGGAA
AGCCTTCGGCCCCCTACTGGAGGATGGTTTGGGTGCACGTGGATGAACTCTACGGGCTTTACCAAGACCT
GTGGTGCCCCGCCATGTCAGATAGTCCCAGGAGATTACAACAGCTCTGCCAACGAGCTTTTGTGCCCCAC
CGACTGCTTCCGTAAACATCCGGAAGCTACATACCAGCGGTGCGGATCGGGACCCTGGCTGACACCTAGG
TGTCTGGTGGATTACCCTTACAGGCTATGGCACTACCCCTGCACTGTCAACTTTACCGTGCATAAAGTCA
GGATGTTCGTGGGAGGCATTGAGCACCGGTTTGACGCTGCATGTAATTGGACCAGGGGCGAGCGGTGCGA
GCTACATGACAGAGACAGGATTGAAATGAGCCCGCTGCTTTTCTCAACTACGCAGCTCGCCATACTTCCC
TGCTCATTTTCCACCATGCCGGCCTTGTCAACTGGCCTCATCCATCTGCATCAGAACATAGTGGACGTGC
AGTACCTCTACGGAGTATCCTCGAGCGTCACCTCGTGGGTGGTGAAGTGGGAGTACATTGTCCTGATGTT
CCTGGTTCTGGCAGATGCTCGGATTTGTACGTGTCTCTGGTTAATGCTGCTCATAACCAACGTTGAAGCA
TAAAAGCCGAATTCTGCAGATATCCAGCACAGTGGCGGCCGCTCGAGTCTAGAGGGCCCGTTTAAACCCG
CTGATCAGCCTCGACTGTGCCTTCTAGTTGCCAGCCATCTGTTGTTTGCCCCTCCCCCGTGCCTTCCTTG
ACCCTGGAAGGTGCCACTCCCACTGTCCTTTCCTAATAAAATGAGGAAATTGCATCGCATTGTCTGAGTA
GGTGTCATTCTATTCTGGGGGGTGGGGTGGGGCAGGACAGCAAGGGGGAGGATTGGGAAGACAATAGCAG
GCATGCTGGGGATGCGGTGGGCTCTATGGCTTCTGAGGCGGAAAGAACCAGTGGCGGTAATACGGTTATC
CACAGAATCAGGGGATAACGCAGGAAAGAACATGTGAGCAAAAGGCCAGCAAAAGGCCAGGAACCGTAAA
AAGGCCGCGTTGCTGGCGTTTTTCCATAGGCTCCGCCCCCCTGACGAGCATCACAAAAATCGACGCTCAA
GTCAGAGGTGGCGAAACCCGACAGGACTATAAAGATACCAGGCGTTTCCCCCTGGAAGCTCCCTCGTGCG
CTCTCCTGTTCCGACCCTGCCGCTTACCGGATACCTGTCCGCCTTTCTCCCTTCGGGAAGCGTGGCGCTT
TCTCATAGCTCACGCTGTAGGTATCTCAGTTCGGTGTAGGTCGTTCGCTCCAAGCTGGGCTGTGTGCACG
AACCCCCCGTTCAGCCCGACCGCTGCGCCTTATCCGGTAACTATCGTCTTGAGTCCAACCCGGTAAGACA
CGACTTATCGCCACTGGCAGCAGCCACTGGTAACAGGATTAGCAGAGCGAGGTATGTAGGCGGTGCTACA
GAGTTCTTGAAGTGGTGGCCTAACTACGGCTACACTAGAAGGACAGTATTTGGTATCTGCGCTCTGCTGA
AGCCAGTTACCTTCGGAAAAAGAGTTGGTAGCTCTTGATCCGGCAAACAAACCACCGCTGGTAGCGGTGG
TTTTTTTGTTTGCAAGCAGCAGATTACGCGCAGAAAAAAAGGATCTCAAGAAGATCCTTTGATCTTTTCT
ACGGGGTCTGACGCTCAGTGGAACGAAAACTCACGTTAAGGGATTTTGGTCATGAGATTATCAAAAAGGA
TCTTCACCTAGATCCTTTTAAATTAAAAATGAAGTTTTAAATCAATCTAAAGTATATATGAGTAACCTGA
GGCTATGGCAGGGCCTGCCGCCCCGACGTTGGCTGCGAGCCCTGGGCCTTCACCCGAACTTGGGGGGTGG
GGTGGGGAAAAGGAAGAAACGCGGGCGTATTGGCCCCAATGGGGTCTCGGTGGGGTATCGACAGAGTGCC
AGCCCTGGGACCGAACCCCGCGTTTATGAACAAACGACCCAACACCGTGCGTTTTATTCTGTCTTTTTAT
TGCCGTCATAGCGCGGGTTCCTTCCGGTATTGTCTCCTTCCGTGTTTCAGTTAGCCTCCCCCTAGGGTGG
GCGAAGAACTCCAGCATGAGATCCCCGCGCTGGAGGATCATCCAGCCGGCGTCCCGGAAAACGATTCCGA
AGCCCAACCTTTCATAGAAGGCGGCGGTGGAATCGAAATCTCGTGATGGCAGGTTGGGCGTCGCTTGGTC
GGTCATTTCGAACCCCAGAGTCCCGCTCAGAAGAACTCGTCAAGAAGGCGATAGAAGGCGATGCGCTGCG
AATCGGGAGCGGCGATACCGTAAAGCACGAGGAAGCGGTCAGCCCATTCGCCGCCAAGCTCTTCAGCAAT
ATCACGGGTAGCCAACGCTATGTCCTGATAGCGGTCCGCCACACCCAGCCGGCCACAGTCGATGAATCCA
GAAAAGCGGCCATTTTCCACCATGATATTCGGCAAGCAGGCATCGCCATGGGTCACGACGAGATCCTCGC
CGTCGGGCATGCTCGCCTTGAGCCTGGCGAACAGTTCGGCTGGCGCGAGCCCCTGATGCTCTTGATCATC
CTGATCGACAAGACCGGCTTCCATCCGAGTACGTGCTCGCTCGATGCGATGTTTCGCTTGGTGGTCGAAT
GGGCAGGTAGCCGGATCAAGCGTATGCAGCCGCCGCATTGCATCAGCCATGATGGATACTTTCTCGGCAG
GAGCAAGGTGAGATGACAGGAGATCCTGCCCCGGCACTTCGCCCAATAGCAGCCAGTCCCTTCCCGCTTC
AGTGACAACGTCGAGCACAGCTGCGCAAGGAACGCCCGTCGTGGCCAGCCACGATAGCCGCGCTGCCTCG
TCTTGCAGTTCATTCAGGGCACCGGACAGGTCGGTCTTGACAAAAAGAACCGGGCGCCCCTGCGCTGACA
GCCGGAACACGGCGGCATCAGAGCAGCCGATTGTCTGTTGTGCCCAGTCATAGCCGAATAGCCTCTCCAC
CCAAGCGGCCGGAGAACCTGCGTGCAATCCATCTTGTTCAATCATGCGAAACGATCCTCATCCTGTCTCT
TGATCGATCTTTGCAAAAGCCTAGGCCTCCAAAAAAGCCTCCTCACTACTTCTGGAATAGCTCAGAGGCC
GAGGCGGCCTCGGCCTCTGCATAAATAAAAAAAATTAGTCAGCCATGGGGCGGAGAATGGGCGGAACTGG
GCGGAGTTAGGGGCGGGATGGGCGGAGTTAGGGGCGGGACTATGGTTGCTGACTAATTGAGATGCATGCT
TTGCATACTTCTGCCTGCTGGGGAGCCTGGGGACTTTCCACACCTGGTTGCTGACTAATTGAGATGCATG
CTTTGCATACTTCTGCCTGCTGGGGAGCCTGGGGACTTTCCACACCCTAACTGACACACATTCCACAGCT
GGTTCTTTCCGCCTCAGGACTCTTCCTTTTTCAATAAATCAATCTAAAGTATATATGAGTAAACTTGGTC
TGACAGTTACCAATGCTTAATCAGTGAGGCACCTATCTCAGCGATCTGTCTATTTCGTTCATCCATAGTT
GCCTGACTCCCCGTCGTGTAGATAACTACGATACGGGAGGGCTTACCATCTGGCCCCAGTGCTGCAATGA
TACCGCGAGACCCACGCTCACCGGCTCCAGATTTATCAGCAATAAACCAGCCAGCCGGAAGGGCCGAGCG
CAGAAGTGGTCCTGCAACTTTATCCGCCTCCATCCAGTCTATTAATTGTTGCCGGGAAGCTAGAGTAAGT
AGTTCGCCAGTTAATAGTTTGCGCAACGTTGTTGCCATTGCTACAGGCATCGTGGTGTCACGCTCGTCGT
TTGGTATGGCTTCATTCAGCTCCGGTTCCCAACGATCAAGGCGAGTTACATGATCCCCCATGTTGTGCAA
AAAAGCGGTTAGCTCCTTCGGTCCTCCGATCGTTGTCAGAAGTAAGTTGGCCGCAGTGTTATCACTCATG
GTTATGGCAGCACTGCATAATTCTCTTACTGTCATGCCATCCGTAAGATGCTTTTCTGTGACTGGTGAGT
ACTCAACCAAGTCATTCTGAGAATAGTGTATGCGGCGACCGAGTTGCTCTTGCCCGGCGTCAATACGGGA
TAATACCGCGCCACATAGCAGAACTTTAAAAGTGCTCATCATTGGAAAACGTTCTTCGGGGCGAAAACTC
TCAAGGATCTTACCGCTGTTGAGATCCAGTTCGATGTAACCCACTCGTGCACCCAACTGATCTTCAGCAT
CTTTTACTTTCACCAGCGTTTCTGGGTGAGCAAAAACAGGAAGGCAAAATGCCGCAAAAAAGGGAATAAG
GGCGACACGGAAATGTTGAATACTCATACTCTTCCTTTTTCAATATTATTGAAGCATTTATCAGGGTTAT
TGTCTCATGAGCGGATACATATTTGAATGTATTTAGAAAAATAAACAAATAGGGGTTCCGCGCACATTTC
CCCGAAAAGTGCCACCTG
[124 nt withheld, positions 5619-5742]
C
[91 nt withheld, positions 5744-5834]
A
[49 nt withheld, positions 5836-5884]
CCTTTGACGTTGGAGTCCACGTTCTTT
[37 nt withheld, positions 5912-5948]
ACCCTATCTCGGTCTATTCTTTTGATTTATAAGGGATTTTGCCGATTTCGGCCTATTGGTTAAAAAATGA
GCTGATTTAACAAAAATTTAACGCGAATTTTAACAAAATATTAACGCTTACAATTTACGCGCGCGTTGAC
ATTGATTATTGACTAGTTATTAATAGTAATCAATTACGGGGTCATTAGTTCATAGCCCATATATGGAGTT
CCGCGTTACATAACTTACGGTAAATGGCCCGCCTGGCTGACCGCCCAACGACCCCCGCCCATTGACGTCA
ATAATGACGTATGTTCCCATAGTAACGCCAATAGGGACTTTCCATTGACGTCAATGGGTGGACTATTTAC
GGTAAACTGCCCACTTGGCAGTACATCAAGTGTATCATATGCCAAGTACGCCCCCTATTGACGTCAATGA
CGGTAAATGGCCCGCCTGGCATTATGCCCAGTACATGACCTTATGGGACTTTCCTACTTGGCAGTACATC
TACGTATTAGTCATCGCTATTACCATGGTGATGCGGTTTTGGCAGTACATCAATGGGCGTGGATAGCGGT
TTGACTCACGGGGATTTCCAAGTCTCCACCCCATTGACGTCAATGGGAGTTTGTTTTGGCACCAAAATCA
ACGGGACTTTCCAAAATGTCGTAACAACTCCGCCCCATTGACGCAAATGGGCGGTAGGCGTGTACGGTGG
GAGGTCTATATAAGCAGAGCTCTCTGGCTAACTAGAGAACCCACTGCTTACTGGCTTATCGAAATTAATA
CGACTCACTATAGGGAGACCCAAGCTGGCTAGCGTTTAAACTTAAGCTTGGTACCGAGCTCGGATCCACT
AGTCCAGTGTGGTGGAATTCGGCTT
