Features (pLannotate 1.2.2; 17 found; start..end, strand, type, name):
      9..1751    +  CDS            POLG_HCVGL (fragment): Experimental evidence at protein level: Swiss-Prot protein existence level 1. [Protease NS2]: Cysteine protease required for the proteolytic auto-cleavage between the non-structural proteins NS2 and NS3 (By similarity). The N-terminus of NS3 is required for the function of NS2 protease (active region NS2-3) (By similarity). Promotes the initiation of viral particle assembly by mediating the interaction between structural and non-structural proteins (By similarity). From Hepatitis C virus (isolate Glasgow) (HCV).
   1836..2060    +  polyA_signal   bGH poly(A) signal: bovine growth hormone polyadenylation signal
   2064..2082    +  promoter       SV40 promoter (fragment): SV40 enhancer and early promoter
   2192..2780    -  rep_origin     ori: high-copy-number ColE1/pMB1/pBR322/pUC origin of replication
   3002..3018    +  polyA_signal   bGH poly(A) signal (fragment): bovine growth hormone polyadenylation signal
   3109..3156    -  polyA_signal   HSV TK poly(A) signal: herpes simplex virus thymidine kinase polyadenylation signal (Cole and Stacy, 1985)
   3215..3367    -  CDS            ble (fragment): BLE_KLEPN - Experimental evidence at protein level: Swiss-Prot protein existence level 1. Binding protein with a strong affinity to the bleomycin family of antibiotics. Binds to CL990; an antimitotic-antibiotic compound. From Klebsiella pneumoniae.
   3388..4182    -  CDS            NeoR/KanR: aminoglycoside phosphotransferase from Tn5; aph(3')-II (or nptII); confers resistance to neomycin, kanamycin, and G418 (Geneticin®)
   4217..4574    -  promoter       SV40 promoter: SV40 enhancer and early promoter
   4576..4593    -  promoter       AmpR promoter (fragment): bla
   4634..5494    -  CDS            AmpR: β-lactamase; bla; confers resistance to ampicillin, carbenicillin, and related antibiotics
   5495..5599    -  promoter       AmpR promoter: bla
   5626..6054    +  rep_origin     f1 ori (sequence partly withheld): f1 bacteriophage origin of replication; arrow indicates direction of (+) strand synthesis
   6093..6472    +  enhancer       CMV enhancer: human cytomegalovirus immediate early enhancer
   6473..6676    +  promoter       CMV promoter: human cytomegalovirus (CMV) immediate early promoter
   6672..6705    +  LTR            5' LTR (truncated) (fragment): truncated 5' long terminal repeat (LTR) from HIV-1
   6721..6739    +  promoter       T7 promoter: promoter for bacteriophage T7 RNA polymerase
>Addgene plasmid #98386 | UKNP6.1.1 | addgene full sequence | sequence record 190107 | Addgene NGS Result
TCACCATGGGTTGCTCTTTCTCTATCTTCCTTTTGGCACTACTCTCGTGCCTCACAACGCCGGCTTCGGC
TCTTACCTACGGTAACTCCAGTGGGCTGTACCATCTTACAAATGATTGCCCCAACTCCAGCATCGTGCTG
GAAGCGGATGCTATGATCTTGCATCTGCCTGGATGCTTGCCTTGTGTGAGGGTCGATAATCGGTCCACCT
GCTGGCATGCTGTGTCCCCCACCCTAGCCATACCAAATGCTTCTACGCCCGCAACGGGATTCCGCAGGCA
TGTGGATCTTCTTGCGGGCGCCGCGGTGGTCTGCTCATCCCTATACATTGGGGATCTGTGCGGCTCTCTC
TTTTTGGCGGGACAACTATTCACCTTCCAGCCCCGCCGACATTGGACCGTGCAAGACTGCAACTGCTCCA
TCTATACAGGCCACGTTACCGGCCACAGGATGGCTTGGGACATGATGATGAATTGGTCACCCACAACCAC
TCTGGTCCTATCTAGCATCTTGAGGGTACCTGAGATCTGTGCGAGTGTGATACTCGGTGGCCACTGGGGG
ATACTATTGGCCGTCGCCCACTTTGGTATGGCTGGCAACTGGCTAAAAGTTCTGGCTGTTCTGTTCTTAT
TTGCAGGGGTTGAAGCAACCACCACCACCGCCCACGAAGCGGCCCGCGCTACTGCCGGCTTCGTTGGGCT
TTTCACCTCCGGTGCCAGGCAGAAGCTACAACTCATCAACACCAACGGCAGCTGGCATATAAACAGGACT
GCTTTGAACTGCAATGATTCCCTCCAGACGGGGTTCATAGCGTCACTCTTTTACTTCAACAAATTCAACT
CCTCGGGTTGCCCGGAGCGGATGGCTGCGTGTAAGCCCCTCGCGGATTTCCGGCAGGGGTGGGGCCAAAT
AACCTACAAGGTCAACATCTCGGGCCCCTCTGACGACCGTCCCTACTGCTGGCATTACGCTCCTAGGTCA
TGTGACGTGGTGCCGGCCCGCACGGTGTGCGGCCCTGTTTACTGCTTCACGCCCAGCCCTGTTGTGGTAG
GAACCACTGATAGGCGGGGCAACCCCACATACACCTGGGGGGAGAATGAGACGGACGTATTCATGCTGGA
AAGCCTTCGGCCCCCTACTGGAGGATGGTTTGGGTGCACGTGGATGAACTCTACGGGCTTTACCAAGACC
TGTGGTGCCCCGCCATGTCAGATAGTCCCAGGAGATTACAACAGCTCTGCCAACGAGCTTTTGTGCCCCA
CCGACTGCTTCCGTAAACATCCGGAAGCTACATACCAGCGGTGCGGATCGGGACCCTGGCTGACACCTAG
GTGTCTGGTGGATTACCCTTACAGGCTATGGCACTACCCCTGCACTGTCAACTTTACCGTGCATAAAGTC
AGGATGTTCGTGGGAGGCATTGAGCACCGGTTTGACGCTGCATGTAATTGGACCAGGGGCGAGCGGTGCG
AGCTACATGACAGAGACAGGATTGAAATGAGCCCGCTGCTTTTCTCAACTACGCAGCTCGCCATACTTCC
CTGCTCATTTTCCACCATGCCGGCCTTGTCAACTGGCCTCATCCATCTGCATCAGAACATAGTGGACGTG
CAGTACCTCTACGGAGTATCCTCGAGCGTCACCTCGTGGGTGGTGAAGTGGGAGTACATTGTCCTGATGT
TCCTGGTTCTGGCAGATGCTCGGATTTGTACGTGTCTCTGGTTAATGCTGCTCATAACCAACGTTGAAGC
ATAAAAGCCGAATTCTGCAGATATCCAGCACAGTGGCGGCCGCTCGAGTCTAGAGGGCCCGTTTAAACCC
GCTGATCAGCCTCGACTGTGCCTTCTAGTTGCCAGCCATCTGTTGTTTGCCCCTCCCCCGTGCCTTCCTT
GACCCTGGAAGGTGCCACTCCCACTGTCCTTTCCTAATAAAATGAGGAAATTGCATCGCATTGTCTGAGT
AGGTGTCATTCTATTCTGGGGGGTGGGGTGGGGCAGGACAGCAAGGGGGAGGATTGGGAAGACAATAGCA
GGCATGCTGGGGATGCGGTGGGCTCTATGGCTTCTGAGGCGGAAAGAACCAGTGGCGGTAATACGGTTAT
CCACAGAATCAGGGGATAACGCAGGAAAGAACATGTGAGCAAAAGGCCAGCAAAAGGCCAGGAACCGTAA
AAAGGCCGCGTTGCTGGCGTTTTTCCATAGGCTCCGCCCCCCTGACGAGCATCACAAAAATCGACGCTCA
AGTCAGAGGTGGCGAAACCCGACAGGACTATAAAGATACCAGGCGTTTCCCCCTGGAAGCTCCCTCGTGC
GCTCTCCTGTTCCGACCCTGCCGCTTACCGGATACCTGTCCGCCTTTCTCCCTTCGGGAAGCGTGGCGCT
TTCTCATAGCTCACGCTGTAGGTATCTCAGTTCGGTGTAGGTCGTTCGCTCCAAGCTGGGCTGTGTGCAC
GAACCCCCCGTTCAGCCCGACCGCTGCGCCTTATCCGGTAACTATCGTCTTGAGTCCAACCCGGTAAGAC
ACGACTTATCGCCACTGGCAGCAGCCACTGGTAACAGGATTAGCAGAGCGAGGTATGTAGGCGGTGCTAC
AGAGTTCTTGAAGTGGTGGCCTAACTACGGCTACACTAGAAGAACAGTATTTGGTATCTGCGCTCTGCTG
AAGCCAGTTACCTTCGGAAAAAGAGTTGGTAGCTCTTGATCCGGCAAACAAACCACCGCTGGTAGCGGTG
GTTTTTTTGTTTGCAAGCAGCAGATTACGCGCAGAAAAAAAGGATCTCAAGAAGATCCTTTGATCTTTTC
TACGGGGTCTGACGCTCAGTGGAACGAAAACTCACGTTAAGGGATTTTGGTCATGAGATTATCAAAAAGG
ATCTTCACCTAGATCCTTTTAAATTAAAAATGAAGTTTTAAATCAATCTAAAGTATATATGAGTAACCTG
AGGCTATGGCAGGGCCTGCCGCCCCGACGTTGGCTGCGAGCCCTGGGCCTTCACCCGAACTTGGGGGGTG
GGGTGGGGAAAAGGAAGAAACGCGGGCGTATTGGCCCCAATGGGGTCTCGGTGGGGTATCGACAGAGTGC
CAGCCCTGGGACCGAACCCCGCGTTTATGAACAAACGACCCAACACCGTGCGTTTTATTCTGTCTTTTTA
TTGCCGTCATAGCGCGGGTTCCTTCCGGTATTGTCTCCTTCCGTGTTTCAGTTAGCCTCCCCCTAGGGTG
GGCGAAGAACTCCAGCATGAGATCCCCGCGCTGGAGGATCATCCAGCCGGCGTCCCGGAAAACGATTCCG
AAGCCCAACCTTTCATAGAAGGCGGCGGTGGAATCGAAATCTCGTGATGGCAGGTTGGGCGTCGCTTGGT
CGGTCATTTCGAACCCCAGAGTCCCGCTCAGAAGAACTCGTCAAGAAGGCGATAGAAGGCGATGCGCTGC
GAATCGGGAGCGGCGATACCGTAAAGCACGAGGAAGCGGTCAGCCCATTCGCCGCCAAGCTCTTCAGCAA
TATCACGGGTAGCCAACGCTATGTCCTGATAGCGGTCCGCCACACCCAGCCGGCCACAGTCGATGAATCC
AGAAAAGCGGCCATTTTCCACCATGATATTCGGCAAGCAGGCATCGCCATGGGTCACGACGAGATCCTCG
CCGTCGGGCATGCTCGCCTTGAGCCTGGCGAACAGTTCGGCTGGCGCGAGCCCCTGATGCTCTTCGTCCA
GATCATCCTGATCGACAAGACCGGCTTCCATCCGAGTACGTGCTCGCTCGATGCGATGTTTCGCTTGGTG
GTCGAATGGGCAGGTAGCCGGATCAAGCGTATGCAGCCGCCGCATTGCATCAGCCATGATGGATACTTTC
TCGGCAGGAGCAAGGTGAGATGACAGGAGATCCTGCCCCGGCACTTCGCCCAATAGCAGCCAGTCCCTTC
CCGCTTCAGTGACAACGTCGAGCACAGCTGCGCAAGGAACGCCCGTCGTGGCCAGCCACGATAGCCGCGC
TGCCTCGTCTTGCAGTTCATTCAGGGCACCGGACAGGTCGGTCTTGACAAAAAGAACCGGGCGCCCCTGC
GCTGACAGCCGGAACACGGCGGCATCAGAGCAGCCGATTGTCTGTTGTGCCCAGTCATAGCCGAATAGCC
TCTCCACCCAAGCGGCCGGAGAACCTGCGTGCAATCCATCTTGTTCAATCATGCGAAACGATCCTCATCC
TGTCTCTTGATCGATCTTTGCAAAAGCCTAGGCCTCCAAAAAAGCCTCCTCACTACTTCTGGAATAGCTC
AGAGGCCGAGGCGGCCTCGGCCTCTGCATAAATAAAAAAAATTAGTCAGCCATGGGGCGGAGAATGGGCG
GAACTGGGCGGAGTTAGGGGCGGGATGGGCGGAGTTAGGGGCGGGACTATGGTTGCTGACTAATTGAGAT
GCATGCTTTGCATACTTCTGCCTGCTGGGGAGCCTGGGGACTTTCCACACCTGGTTGCTGACTAATTGAG
ATGCATGCTTTGCATACTTCTGCCTGCTGGGGAGCCTGGGGACTTTCCACACCCTAACTGACACACATTC
CACAGCTGGTTCTTTCCGCCTCAGGACTCTTCCTTTTTCAATAAATCAATCTAAAGTATATATGAGTAAA
CTTGGTCTGACAGTTACCAATGCTTAATCAGTGAGGCACCTATCTCAGCGATCTGTCTATTTCGTTCATC
CATAGTTGCCTGACTCCCCGTCGTGTAGATAACTACGATACGGGAGGGCTTACCATCTGGCCCCAGTGCT
GCAATGATACCGCGAGACCCACGCTCACCGGCTCCAGATTTATCAGCAATAAACCAGCCAGCCGGAAGGG
CCGAGCGCAGAAGTGGTCCTGCAACTTTATCCGCCTCCATCCAGTCTATTAATTGTTGCCGGGAAGCTAG
AGTAAGTAGTTCGCCAGTTAATAGTTTGCGCAACGTTGTTGCCATTGCTACAGGCATCGTGGTGTCACGC
TCGTCGTTTGGTATGGCTTCATTCAGCTCCGGTTCCCAACGATCAAGGCGAGTTACATGATCCCCCATGT
TGTGCAAAAAAGCGGTTAGCTCCTTCGGTCCTCCGATCGTTGTCAGAAGTAAGTTGGCCGCAGTGTTATC
ACTCATGGTTATGGCAGCACTGCATAATTCTCTTACTGTCATGCCATCCGTAAGATGCTTTTCTGTGACT
GGTGAGTACTCAACCAAGTCATTCTGAGAATAGTGTATGCGGCGACCGAGTTGCTCTTGCCCGGCGTCAA
TACGGGATAATACCGCGCCACATAGCAGAACTTTAAAAGTGCTCATCATTGGAAAACGTTCTTCGGGGCG
AAAACTCTCAAGGATCTTACCGCTGTTGAGATCCAGTTCGATGTAACCCACTCGTGCACCCAACTGATCT
TCAGCATCTTTTACTTTCACCAGCGTTTCTGGGTGAGCAAAAACAGGAAGGCAAAATGCCGCAAAAAAGG
GAATAAGGGCGACACGGAAATGTTGAATACTCATACTCTTCCTTTTTCAATATTATTGAAGCATTTATCA
GGGTTATTGTCTCATGAGCGGATACATATTTGAATGTATTTAGAAAAATAAACAAATAGGGGTTCCGCGC
ACATTTCCCCGAAAAGTGCCACCTG
[124 nt withheld, positions 5626-5749]
C
[91 nt withheld, positions 5751-5841]
A
[49 nt withheld, positions 5843-5891]
CCTTTGACGTTGGAGTCCACGTTCTTT
[37 nt withheld, positions 5919-5955]
ACCCTATCTCGGTCTATTCTTTTGATTTATAAGGGATTTTGCCGATTTCGGCCTATTGGTTAAAAAATGA
GCTGATTTAACAAAAATTTAACGCGAATTTTAACAAAATATTAACGCTTACAATTTACGCGCGCGTTGAC
ATTGATTATTGACTAGTTATTAATAGTAATCAATTACGGGGTCATTAGTTCATAGCCCATATATGGAGTT
CCGCGTTACATAACTTACGGTAAATGGCCCGCCTGGCTGACCGCCCAACGACCCCCGCCCATTGACGTCA
ATAATGACGTATGTTCCCATAGTAACGCCAATAGGGACTTTCCATTGACGTCAATGGGTGGAGTATTTAC
GGTAAACTGCCCACTTGGCAGTACATCAAGTGTATCATATGCCAAGTACGCCCCCTATTGACGTCAATGA
CGGTAAATGGCCCGCCTGGCATTATGCCCAGTACATGACCTTATGGGACTTTCCTACTTGGCAGTACATC
TACGTATTAGTCATCGCTATTACCATGGTGATGCGGTTTTGGCAGTACATCAATGGGCGTGGATAGCGGT
TTGACTCACGGGGATTTCCAAGTCTCCACCCCATTGACGTCAATGGGAGTTTGTTTTGGCACCAAAATCA
ACGGGACTTTCCAAAATGTCGTAACAACTCCGCCCCATTGACGCAAATGGGCGGTAGGCGTGTACGGTGG
GAGGTCTATATAAGCAGAGCTCTCTGGCTAACTAGAGAACCCACTGCTTACTGGCTTATCGAAATTAATA
CGACTCACTATAGGGAGACCCAAGCTGGCTAGCGTTTAAACTTAAGCTTGGTACCGAGCTCGGATCCACT
AGTCCAGTGTGGTGGAATTCGGCT
